Addgene plasmid #172298: pIVTR(T7A)-CRE-T2A-PuroR
Purpose: In vitro transcription of CRE-T2A-PuroR synthetic construct for the excision of floxed cassettes
Depositing lab: Patrik Verstreken. Depositing organization: Vlaams Instituut voor Biotechnologie (VIB, vzw).
Backbone
  Vector backbone: pIVTR
  Backbone size w/o insert (bp): 2074
  Vector type: Cre/Lox
Growth in bacteria
  Bacterial resistance: Ampicillin, 100 μg/mL
  Growth temperature: 37°C
  Growth strain: DH5alpha
  Copy number: High Copy
Gene/Insert
  Gene/Insert name: CRE-T2A-PuroR
  Species: H. sapiens (human)
  Insert size (bp): 1739
  Promoter: T7 promoter A-initiating
  Cloning method: Gibson Cloning
Terms and licenses: Academic/Nonprofit Terms; Industry Terms: Not Available to Industry
How to cite: pIVTR(T7A)-CRE-T2A-PuroR was a gift from Patrik Verstreken (Addgene plasmid # 172298 ; http://n2t.net/addgene:172298 ; RRID:Addgene_172298)
