[The description below was written by a language model from this plasmid's Addgene catalogue record and pLannotate feature annotations shown in this document.]
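Description:
pIVTR(T7A)-CRE-T2A-PuroR is a compact (about 3.8 kb) in vitro transcription template plasmid built on the pIVTR backbone and catalogued as a Cre/Lox vector. It is maintained in E. coli through a high-copy ColE1/pUC-type origin of replication and selected with ampicillin via a β-lactamase gene driven by its native bla promoter. The plasmid carries no annotated mammalian promoter or eukaryotic origin, consistent with its role as a source of synthetic RNA rather than as a direct expression vector.

The payload is a roughly 1.7 kb synthetic open reading frame, inserted by Gibson assembly, placed downstream of a T7 RNA polymerase promoter variant described as A-initiating, meaning transcripts begin with an adenosine rather than the usual guanosine. The feature table annotates the bacteriophage P1 Cre recombinase coding sequence followed by the puromycin N-acetyltransferase gene. The gap between them corresponds to the T2A self-cleaving peptide named in the construct, although it is not annotated separately. T2A-mediated ribosomal skipping lets a single transcript yield both Cre and the resistance enzyme as separate proteins. Short remnants of a pUC multiple cloning site flank the cassette, and a fragment annotated as human β-globin polyadenylation signal lies just 3′ of the coding region, where it would form part of the transcript's 3′ end. The record lists the insert species as human, although both Cre and PuroR are of microbial origin.

The stated purpose is to produce CRE-T2A-PuroR RNA by in vitro transcription for excising floxed cassettes. Co-expression of PuroR should permit transient puromycin enrichment of cells that received the transcript, and therefore Cre, without introducing DNA.
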