Features (pLannotate 1.2.2; 9 found; start..end, strand, type, name):
      1..17      +  promoter       T7 promoter (fragment): promoter for bacteriophage T7 RNA polymerase
     65..100     +  misc_feature   MCS (fragment): pUC18/19 multiple cloning site
    137..1164    +  CDS            Cre (fragment): site-specific recombinase Cre is a site-specific recombinase from bacteriophage P1. Recombination occurs at loxP sequences.
   1237..1836    +  CDS            PuroR: puromycin N-acetyltransferase; pac from Streptomyces alboniger; confers resistance to puromycin
   1840..1860    +  misc_feature   MCS (fragment): pUC18/19 multiple cloning site
   1861..1994    +  polyA_signal   β-globin poly(A) (fragment): human β-globin polyadenylation signal
   2058..2646    -  rep_origin     ori: high-copy-number ColE1/pMB1/pBR322/pUC origin of replication
   2817..3677    -  CDS            AmpR: β-lactamase; bla; confers resistance to ampicillin, carbenicillin, and related antibiotics
   3678..3782    -  promoter       AmpR promoter: bla
>Addgene plasmid #172298 | pIVTR(T7A)-CRE-T2A-PuroR | addgene full sequence | sequence record 340323 | Addgene NGS Result
TAATACGACTCACTATAAGGACATTTGCTTCTGACACAACTGTGTTCACTAGCAACCTCAAACAGAATTC
GAGCTCGGTACCCGGGGATCCTCTAGAGTCAAAGAATTGCCGCCATGCCCAAGAAGAAGAGGAAGGTGTC
CAATTTACTGACCGTACACCAAAATTTGCCTGCATTACCGGTCGATGCAACGAGTGATGAGGTTCGCAAG
AACCTGATGGACATGTTCAGGGATCGCCAGGCGTTTTCTGAGCATACCTGGAAAATGCTTCTGTCCGTTT
GCCGGTCGTGGGCGGCATGGTGCAAGTTGAATAACCGGAAATGGTTTCCCGCAGAACCTGAAGATGTTCG
CGATTATCTTCTATATCTTCAGGCGCGCGGTCTGGCAGTAAAAACTATCCAGCAACATTTGGGCCAGCTA
AACATGCTTCATCGTCGGTCCGGGCTGCCACGACCAAGTGACAGCAATGCTGTTTCACTGGTTATGCGGC
GGATCCGAAAAGAAAACGTTGATGCCGGTGAACGTGCAAAACAGGCTCTAGCGTTCGAACGCACTGATTT
CGACCAGGTTCGTTCACTCATGGAAAATAGCGATCGCTGCCAGGATATACGTAATCTGGCATTTCTGGGG
ATTGCTTATAACACCCTGTTACGTATAGCCGAAATTGCCAGGATCAGGGTTAAAGATATCTCACGTACTG
ACGGTGGGAGAATGTTAATCCATATTGGCAGAACGAAAACGCTGGTTAGCACCGCAGGTGTAGAGAAGGC
ACTTAGCCTGGGGGTAACTAAACTGGTCGAGCGATGGATTTCCGTCTCTGGTGTAGCTGATGATCCGAAT
AACTACCTGTTTTGCCGGGTCAGAAAAAATGGTGTTGCCGCGCCATCTGCCACCAGCCAGCTATCAACTC
GCGCCCTGGAAGGGATTTTTGAAGCAACTCATCGATTGATTTACGGCGCTAAGGATGACTCTGGTCAGAG
ATACCTGGCCTGGTCTGGACACAGTGCCCGTGTCGGAGCCGCGCGAGATATGGCCCGCGCTGGAGTTTCA
ATACCGGAGATCATGCAAGCTGGTGGCTGGACCAATGTAAATATTGTCATGAACTATATCCGTAACCTGG
ATAGTGAAACAGGGGCAATGGTGCGCCTGCTGGAAGATGGCGATGGCAGCGGAGAGGGCAGAGGAAGTCT
TCTAACATGCGGTGACGTGGAGGAGAATCCCGGCCCTAGGCTCGAGATGACCGAGTACAAGCCCACGGTG
CGCCTCGCCACCCGCGACGACGTCCCCAGGGCCGTACGCACCCTCGCCGCCGCGTTCGCCGACTACCCCG
CCACGCGCCACACCGTCGATCCGGACCGCCACATCGAGCGGGTCACCGAGCTGCAAGAACTCTTCCTCAC
GCGCGTCGGGCTCGACATCGGCAAGGTGTGGGTCGCGGACGACGGCGCCGCGGTGGCGGTCTGGACCACG
CCGGAGAGCGTCGAAGCGGGGGCGGTGTTCGCCGAGATCGGCCCGCGCATGGCCGAGTTGAGCGGTTCCC
GGCTGGCCGCGCAGCAACAGATGGAAGGCCTCCTGGCGCCGCACCGGCCCAAGGAGCCCGCGTGGTTCCT
GGCCACCGTCGGCGTCTCGCCCGACCACCAGGGCAAGGGTCTGGGCAGCGCCGTCGTGCTCCCCGGAGTG
GAGGCGGCCGAGCGCGCCGGGGTGCCCGCCTTCCTGGAGACCTCCGCGCCCCGCAACCTCCCCTTCTACG
AGCGGCTCGGCTTCACCGTCACCGCCGACGTCGAGGTGCCCGAAGGACCGCGCACCTGGTGCATGACCCG
CAAGCCCGGTGCCTGATCTGACCTGCAGGCATGCAAGCTTGCTCGCTTTCTTGCTGTCCAATTTCTATTA
AAGGTTCCTTTGTTCCCTAAGTCCAACTACTAAACTGGGGGATATTATGAAGGGCCTTGAGCATCTGGAT
TCTGCCTAATAAAAAACATTTATTTTCATTGCAAAACCATGGGAGCAAAAGGCCAGCAAAAGGCCAGGAA
CCGTAAAAAGGCCGCGTTGCTGGCGTTTTTCCATAGGCTCCGCCCCCCTGACGAGCATCACAAAAATCGA
CGCTCAAGTCAGAGGTGGCGAAACCCGACAGGACTATAAAGATACCAGGCGTTTCCCCCTGGAAGCTCCC
TCGTGCGCTCTCCTGTTCCGACCCTGCCGCTTACCGGATACCTGTCCGCCTTTCTCCCTTCGGGAAGCGT
GGCGCTTTCTCATAGCTCACGCTGTAGGTATCTCAGTTCGGTGTAGGTCGTTCGCTCCAAGCTGGGCTGT
GTGCACGAACCCCCCGTTCAGCCCGACCGCTGCGCCTTATCCGGTAACTATCGTCTTGAGTCCAACCCGG
TAAGACACGACTTATCGCCACTGGCAGCAGCCACTGGTAACAGGATTAGCAGAGCGAGGTATGTAGGCGG
TGCTACAGAGTTCTTGAAGTGGTGGCCTAACTACGGCTACACTAGAAGAACAGTATTTGGTATCTGCGCT
CTGCTGAAGCCAGTTACCTTCGGAAAAAGAGTTGGTAGCTCTTGATCCGGCAAACAAACCACCGCTGGTA
GCGGTGGTTTTTTTGTTTGCAAGCAGCAGATTACGCGCAGAAAAAAAGGATCTCAAGAAGATCCTTTGAT
CTTTTCTACGGGGTCTGACGCTCAGTGGAACGAAAACTCACGTTAAGGGATTTTGGTCATGAGATTATCA
AAAAGGATCTTCACCTAGATCCTTTTAAATTAAAAATGAAGTTTTAAATCAATCTAAAGTATATATGAGT
AAACTTGGTCTGACAGTTACCAATGCTTAATCAGTGAGGCACCTATCTCAGCGATCTGTCTATTTCGTTC
ATCCATAGTTGCCTGACTCCCCGTCGTGTAGATAACTACGATACGGGAGGGCTTACCATCTGGCCCCAGT
GCTGCAATGATACCGCGAGACCCACGCTCACCGGCTCCAGATTTATCAGCAATAAACCAGCCAGCCGGAA
GGGCCGAGCGCAGAAGTGGTCCTGCAACTTTATCCGCCTCCATCCAGTCTATTAATTGTTGCCGGGAAGC
TAGAGTAAGTAGTTCGCCAGTTAATAGTTTGCGCAACGTTGTTGCCATTGCTACAGGCATCGTGGTGTCA
CGCTCGTCGTTTGGTATGGCTTCATTCAGCTCCGGTTCCCAACGATCAAGGCGAGTTACATGATCCCCCA
TGTTGTGCAAAAAAGCGGTTAGCTCCTTCGGTCCTCCGATCGTTGTCAGAAGTAAGTTGGCCGCAGTGTT
ATCACTCATGGTTATGGCAGCACTGCATAATTCTCTTACTGTCATGCCATCCGTAAGATGCTTTTCTGTG
ACTGGTGAGTACTCAACCAAGTCATTCTGAGAATAGTGTATGCGGCGACCGAGTTGCTCTTGCCCGGCGT
CAATACGGGATAATACCGCGCCACATAGCAGAACTTTAAAAGTGCTCATCATTGGAAAACGTTCTTCGGG
GCGAAAACTCTCAAGGATCTTACCGCTGTTGAGATCCAGTTCGATGTAACCCACTCGTGCACCCAACTGA
TCTTCAGCATCTTTTACTTTCACCAGCGTTTCTGGGTGAGCAAAAACAGGAAGGCAAAATGCCGCAAAAA
AGGGAATAAGGGCGACACGGAAATGTTGAATACTCATACTCTTCCTTTTTCAATATTATTGAAGCATTTA
TCAGGGTTATTGTCTCATGAGCGGATACATATTTGAATGTATTTAGAAAAATAAACAAATAGGGGTTCCG
CGCACATTTCCCCGAAAAGTGCCACCTGACGTC
